Addgene plasmid #247018: pMB.MBP.JARID2
Purpose: Expression of MBP-JARID2 in insect cells, MBP tags are C3-cleavable (PreScission Protease)
Depositing lab: Chen Davidovich. Depositing organization: Monash University. Publication: Auto-inhibition of PRC2 by the broadly expressed long isoform of AEBP2. Mucha M, Lai Z, McKenzie NJ, Matra F, Boudes M, Flanigan SF, Alejo-Vinogradova MT, Monger C, Zhang Q, Nimmo D, Healy E, Silva AJ, Angelov D, Reck DM, Holland G, Atmaca ZE, King HE, Hamilton M, Glancy E, Nolan J, Weatheritt RJ, Bell O, Vermeulen M, Davidovich C, Bracken AP. EMBO J. 2025 Dec;44(23):6979-7020. doi: 10.1038/s44318-025-00616-9. Epub 2025 Oct 30. PubMed 41168462.
Backbone
  Vector backbone: pMB.Pos6
  Vector type: Insect Expression
Growth in bacteria
  Bacterial resistance: Ampicillin and Gentamicin, 100 & 10 μg/mL
  Growth temperature: 37°C
  Growth strain: DH5alpha
  Copy number: High Copy
Gene/Insert
  Gene/Insert name: JARID2
  Species: H. sapiens (human)
  Entrez Gene: JARID2 (a.k.a. DIDDF, JMJ)
  Tag / fusion protein: MBP (N terminal on insert)
  Cloning method: Golden Gate
Terms and licenses: Academic/Nonprofit Terms; Industry Terms: Not Available to Industry
How to cite: pMB.MBP.JARID2 was a gift from Chen Davidovich (Addgene plasmid # 247018 ; http://n2t.net/addgene:247018 ; RRID:Addgene_247018)
