[The description below was written by a language model from this plasmid's Addgene catalogue record and pLannotate feature annotations shown in this document.]
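Description:
pMB.MBP.JARID2 is a 9,974-nt insect-cell expression plasmid built on the pMB.Pos6 backbone. It has the layout of a baculovirus transfer (donor) vector. It is maintained in E. coli at high copy through a ColE1/pUC-type origin and also carries an f1 phage origin. Selection uses two markers: β-lactamase (ampicillin), located in the plasmid backbone, and gentamicin acetyltransferase driven by the class 1 integron Pc promoter. The gentamicin marker and the expression cassette both lie between the Tn7R and Tn7L mini-Tn7 ends. This arrangement normally allows site-specific Tn7 transposition of the segment into a baculovirus shuttle genome (bacmid) in E. coli, although the record does not describe that step explicitly.

The payload is human JARID2, assembled by Golden Gate cloning as an N-terminal fusion to E. coli maltose-binding protein. This MBP version lacks a signal sequence, so the fusion stays cytosolic. Transcription is driven by the Autographa californica polyhedrin promoter, a very late baculoviral promoter that gives strong expression in infected insect cells, and it terminates at an SV40 polyadenylation signal. According to the record, the MBP tag can be removed with 3C (PreScission) protease; the short gap between the MBP and JARID2 coding regions presumably holds this cleavage site, but it is not annotated as a feature.

JARID2 is an accessory subunit of Polycomb repressive complex 2 that helps recruit the complex to target genes and regulates H3K27 methylation. The construct is intended for producing recombinant MBP-JARID2 in insect cells, with the MBP tag available for amylose-affinity purification and solubility. The associated study concerns the regulation of PRC2.
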