Features (pLannotate 1.2.2; 16 found; start..end, strand, type, name):
      1..589     +  rep_origin     ori: high-copy-number ColE1/pMB1/pBR322/pUC origin of replication
    775..824     -  misc_feature   bom (fragment): basis of mobility region from pBR322
    892..1116    -  mobile_element Tn7R: mini-Tn7 element (right end of the Tn7 transposon) Tn7
   1183..1716    -  CDS            GmR: gentamycin acetyltransferase; aacC1; confers resistance to gentamycin
   1905..1933    -  promoter       Pc promoter: intI1 (promoter lies within the coding sequence); class 1 integron promoter
   1911..2231    -  CDS            YPR2_ECOLX (fragment): Protein predicted: Swiss-Prot protein existence level 4. From Escherichia coli.
   2481..2572    +  promoter       polyhedrin promoter: polh from Autographa californica; promoter for the baculovirus polyhedrin gene
   2624..3721    +  CDS            MBP: maltose binding protein from E. coli; malE (mutated); This version of the gene does not encode a signal sequence, so MBP will remain in the cytosol.
   3785..7495    +  CDS            JARID2: JARD2_HUMAN - Also known as JMJ. Experimental evidence at protein level: Swiss-Prot protein existence level 1. Regulator of histone methyltransferase complexes that plays an essential role in embryonic development, including heart and liver development, neural tube fusion process and hematopoiesis (PubMed:20075857). Acts as an accessory subunit for the core PRC2 (Polycomb repressive complex 2) complex, which mediates histone H3K27 (H3K27me3) trimethylation on chromatin (PubMed:20075857, PubMed:29499137, PubMed:31959557). Binds DNA and mediates the recruitment of the PRC2 complex to target gene
   7552..7635    +  CDS            large T antigen (fragment): large T antigen from SV40 (simian virus 40)
   7658..7792    +  polyA_signal   SV40 poly(A) signal: SV40 polyadenylation signal
   8002..8167    -  mobile_element Tn7L: mini-Tn7 element (left end of the Tn7 transposon) Tn7
   8330..8346    +  CDS            lacZα (fragment): LacZα fragment of β-galactosidase; lacZ fragment
   8357..8812    +  rep_origin     f1 ori (sequence partly withheld): f1 bacteriophage origin of replication; arrow indicates direction of (+) strand synthesis
   8839..8943    +  promoter       AmpR promoter: bla
   8944..9804    +  CDS            AmpR: β-lactamase; bla; confers resistance to ampicillin, carbenicillin, and related antibiotics
>Addgene plasmid #247018 | pMB.MBP.JARID2 | addgene full sequence | sequence record 493374 | Addgene NGS Result
TTGAGATCCTTTTTTTCTGCGCGTAATCTGCTGCTTGCAAACAAAAAAACCACCGCTACCAGCGGTGGTT
TGTTTGCCGGATCAAGAGCTACCAACTCTTTTTCCGAAGGTAACTGGCTTCAGCAGAGCGCAGATACCAA
ATACTGTCCTTCTAGTGTAGCCGTAGTTAGGCCACCACTTCAAGAACTCTGTAGCACCGCCTACATACCT
CGCTCTGCTAATCCTGTTACCAGTGGCTGCTGCCAGTGGCGATAAGTCGTGTCTTACCGGGTTGGACTCA
AGACGATAGTTACCGGATAAGGCGCAGCGGTCGGGCTGAACGGGGGGTTCGTGCACACAGCCCAGCTTGG
AGCGAACGACCTACACCGAACTGAGATACCTACAGCGTGAGCTATGAGAAAGCGCCACGCTTCCCGAAGG
GAGAAAGGCGGACAGGTATCCGGTAAGCGGCAGGGTCGGAACAGGAGAGCGCACGAGGGAGCTTCCAGGG
GGAAACGCCTGGTATCTTTATAGTCCTGTCGGGTTTCGCCACCTCTGACTTGAGCGTCGATTTTTGTGAT
GCTCGTCAGGGGGGCGGAGCCTATGGAAAAACGCCAGCAACGCGGCCTTTTTACGGTTCCTGGCCTTTTG
CTGGCCTTTTGCTCACATGTTCTTTCCTGCGTTATCCCCTGATTCTGTGGATAACCGTATTACCGCCTTT
GAGTGAGCTGATACCGCTCGCCGCAGCCGAACGACCGAGCGCAGCGAGTCAGTGAGCGAGGAAGCGGAAG
AGCGCCTGATGCGGTATTTTCTCCTTACGCATCTGTGCGGTATTTCACACCGCAGACCAGCCGCGTAACC
TGGCAAAATCGGTTACGGTTGAGTAATAAATGGATGCCCTGCGTAAGCGGGTGTGGGCGGACAATAAAGT
CTTAAACTGAACAAAATAGATCTAAACTATGACAATAAAGTCTTAAACTAGACAGAATAGTTGTAAACTG
AAATCAGTCCAGTTATGCTGTGAAAAAGCATACTGGACTTTTGTTATGGCTAAAGCAAACTCTTCATTTT
CTGAAGTGCAAATTGCCCGTCGTATTAAAGAGGGGCGTGGCCAAGGGCATGGTAAAGACTATATTCGCGG
CGTTGTGACAATTTACCGAACAACTCCGCGGCCGGGAAGCCGATCTCGGCTTGAACGAATTGTTAGGTGG
CGGTACTTGGGTCGATATCAAAGTGCATCACTTCTTCCCGTATGCCCAACTTTGTATAGAGAGCCACTGC
GGGATCGTCACCGTAATCTGCTTGCACGTAGATCACATAAGCACCAAGCGCGTTGGCCTCATGCTTGAGG
AGATTGATGAGCGCGGTGGCAATGCCCTGCCTCCGGTGCTCGCCGGAGACTGCGAGATCATAGATATAGA
TCTCACTACGCGGCTGCTCAAACTTGGGCAGAACGTAAGCCGCGAGAGCGCCAACAACCGCTTCTTGGTC
GAAGGCAGCAAGCGCGATGAATGTCTTACTACGGAGCAAGTTCCCGAGGTAATCGGAGTCCGGCTGATGT
TGGGAGTAGGTGGCTACGTCGCCGAACTCACGACCGAAAAGATCAAGAGCAGCCCGCATGGATTTGACTT
GGTCAGGGCCGAGCCTACATGTGCGAATGATGCCCATACTTGAGCCACCTAACTTTGTTTTAGGGCGACT
GCCCTGCTGCGTAACATCGTTGCTGCTGCGTAACATCGTTGCTGCTCCATAACATCAAACATCGACCCAC
GGCGTAACGCGCTTGCTGCTTGGATGCCCGAGGCATAGACTGTACAAAAAAACAGTCATAACAAGCCATG
AAAACCGCCACTGCGCCGTTACCACCGCTGCGTTCGGTCAAGGTTCTGGACCAGTTGCGTGAGCGCATAC
GCTACTTGCATTACAGTTTACGAACCGAACAGGCTTATGTCAACTGGGTTCGTGCCTTCATCCGTTTCCA
CGGTGTGCGTCACCCGGCAACCTTGGGCAGCAGCGAAGTCGAGGCATTTCTGTCCTGGCTGGCGAACGAG
CGCAAGGTTTCGGACTCCACGCATCGTCAGGCATTGGCGGCCTTGCTGTTCTTCTACGGCAAGGTGCTGT
GCACGGATCTGCCCTGGCTTCAGGAGATCGGAAGACCTCGGCCGTCGCGGCGCTTGCCGGTGGTGCTGAC
CCCGGATGAAGTGGTTCGCATCCTCGGTTTTCTGGAAGGCGAGCATCGTTTGTTCGCCCAGGACTCTAGC
TATAGTTCCCTGAATTCGCATCTAGAACGCACAAGGTCAGGGCACTCATGCGACAATCAACTCGATGCAT
GATCCGCACCATTGTCGAGGGGCCAGCGTCAATAGTGCCGATGACCACAGACCCGGTTAAGACATAGCCG
AATGGAGCCGCGCCGACCACAGAATGATACGTCTCAAAGTGAATAAAGCTCCACACAGTCGAACGCTAGT
GGTTGGCTACATACTCCGGAATATTAATAGATCATGGAGATAATTAAAATGATAACCATCTCGCAAATAA
ATAAGTATTTTACTGTTTTCGTAACAGTTTTGTAATAAAAAAACCTATAAATATTCCGGATTATTCATAC
CGTCCCACCATCGGGCGCGGAAGAATGGGTACCAAAACTGAAGAAGGTAAACTGGTAATCTGGATTAACG
GCGATAAAGGCTATAACGGTTTGGCTGAAGTCGGTAAGAAATTCGAGAAAGATACCGGAATTAAAGTCAC
CGTTGAGCATCCGGATAAACTGGAAGAGAAATTCCCACAGGTTGCGGCAACTGGCGATGGCCCTGACATT
ATCTTCTGGGCACACGACCGCTTTGGTGGCTACGCTCAATCTGGCCTGTTGGCTGAAATCACCCCGGACA
AAGCGTTCCAGGACAAGCTGTATCCGTTTACCTGGGATGCCGTACGTTACAACGGCAAGCTGATTGCTTA
CCCGATCGCTGTTGAAGCGTTATCGCTGATTTATAACAAAGATTTGCTGCCGAACCCGCCAAAAACCTGG
GAAGAGATCCCGGCGCTGGATAAAGAACTGAAAGCGAAAGGTAAGAGCGCGCTGATGTTCAACCTGCAAG
AACCGTACTTCACCTGGCCGCTGATTGCTGCTGACGGGGGTTATGCGTTCAAGTATGAAAACGGCAAGTA
CGACATTAAAGACGTGGGCGTGGATAACGCTGGCGCGAAAGCGGGTCTGACCTTCCTGGTTGACCTGATT
AAAAACAAACACATGAATGCAGACACCGATTACTCCATCGCAGAAGCTGCCTTTAATAAAGGCGAAACAG
CGATGACCATCAACGGCCCGTGGGCATGGTCCAACATCGACACCAGCAAAGTGAATTATGGTGTAACGGT
ACTGCCGACCTTCAAGGGTCAACCATCCAAACCGTTCGTTGGCGTGCTGAGCGCAGGTATTAACGCCGCC
AGTCCGAACAAAGAGCTGGCAAAAGAGTTCCTCGAAAACTATCTGCTGACTGATGAAGGTCTGGAAGCGG
TTAATAAAGACAAACCGCTGGGTGCCGTAGCGCTGAAGTCTTACGAGGAAGAGTTGGCGAAAGATCCACG
TATTGCCGCCACCATGGAAAACGCCCAGAAAGGTGAAATCATGCCGAACATCCCGCAGATGTCCGCTTTC
TGGTATGCCGTGCGTACTGCGGTGATCAACGCCGCCAGCGGTCGTCAGACTGTCGATGAAGCCCTGAAAG
ACGCGCAGACTGCCGCAGGCACCGATTACGATATCCCAACGACCCTGGAAGTTCTGTTCCAGGGGCCCTC
CGGTATGAGCAAGGAAAGACCCAAGAGGAATATCATTCAGAAGAAATACGATGACAGTGATGGGATTCCG
TGGTCAGAAGAACGGGTGGTACGTAAAGTCCTTTATTTGTCTCTGAAGGAGTTCAAGAACTCCCAGAAGA
GGCAGCATGCGGAAGGCATTGCTGGGAGCCTGAAAACTGTGAATGGGCTCCTTGGTAATGACCAGTCTAA
GGGATTAGGACCAGCATCAGAACAGTCAGAGAATGAAAAGGACGATGCATCCCAAGTGTCCTCCACTAGC
AACGATGTTAGTTCTTCAGATTTTGAAGAAGGGCCGTCGAGGAAAAGGCCCAGGCTGCAAGCACAAAGGA
AGTTTGCTCAGTCTCAGCCGAATAGTCCCAGCACAACTCCAGTAAAGATAGTGGAGCCATTGCTACCCCC
TCCAGCTACTCAGATATCAGACCTCTCTAAAAGGAAGCCTAAGACAGAAGATTTTCTTACCTTTCTCTGC
CTTCGAGGTTCTCCTGCGCTGCCCAACAGCATGGTGTATTTTGGAAGCTCTCAGGATGAGGAGGAAGTCG
AGGAGGAAGATGATGAGACAGAAGACGTCAAAACAGCCACCAACAATGCTTCATCTTCATGCCAGTCGAC
CCCCAGGAAAGGAAAAACCCACAAACATGTTCACAACGGGCATGTTTTCAATGGTTCCAGCAGGTCAACA
CGGGAGAAGGAACCTGTTCAAAAACACAAAAGCAAAGAGGCCACTCCCGCAAAGGAGAAGCACAGCGATC
ACCGGGCTGACAGCCGCCGGGAGCAGGCTTCAGCTAACCACCCCGCAGCGGCCCCCTCCACGGGTTCCTC
GGCCAAGGGGCTTGCTGCCACCCATCACCACCCCCCTCTGCATCGGTCGGCTCAGGACTTACGGAAACAG
GTTTCTAAGGTAAACGGAGTCACTCGAATGTCATCTCTGGGTGCAGGTGTAACCAGTGCCAAAAAGATGC
GCGAGGTCAGACCTTCACCATCCAAAACTGTGAAGTACACTGCCACGGTGACGAAGGGGGCTGTCACATA
CACCAAAGCCAAGAGAGAACTGGTCAAGGACACCAAACCCAATCACCACAAGCCCAGTTCCGCTGTCAAC
CACACAATCTCAGGGAAAACTGAAAGTAGCAATGCAAAAACCCGCAAACAGGTGCTATCCCTCGGGGGGG
CGTCCAAGTCCACTGGGCCCGCCGTCAATGGCCTCAAGGTCAGTGGCAGGTTGAACCCAAAGTCATGCAC
TAAGGAGGTGGGGGGGCGGCAGCTGCGGGAGGGCCTGCAGCTGCGGGAGGGGCTGCGGAACTCCAAGAGG
AGACTGGAAGAGGCACACCAGGCGGAGAAGCCGCAGTCGCCCCCCAAGAAGATGAAAGGGGCGGCTGGCC
CCGCCGAAGGCCCTGGCAAGAAGGCCCCGGCCGAGAGAGGTCTGCTGAACGGACACGTGAAGAAGGAAGT
GCCGGAGCGCAGTCTGGAGAGGAATCGGCCGAAGCGGGCCACGGCCGGGAAGAGCACGCCAGGCAGACAA
GCACATGGCAAGGCGGACAGCGCCTCCTGTGAAAATCGTTCTACCTCGCAACCGGAGTCCGTGCACAAGC
CGCAGGACTCGGGCAAGGCCGAGAAGGGCGGCGGCAAGGCCGGGTGGGCGGCCATGGACGAGATCCCCGT
CCTCAGGCCCTCCGCCAAGGAGTTCCACGATCCGCTCATCTACATCGAGTCGGTCCGCGCTCAGGTGGAG
AAGTTCGGGATGTGCAGGGTGATCCCCCCTCCGGACTGGCGGCCCGAGTGCAAGCTCAACGATGAGATGC
GGTTTGTCACGCAGATTCAGCACATCCACAAGCTGGGCCGGCGCTGGGGCCCCAACGTGCAGCGGCTGGC
CTGCATCAAGAAGCACCTCAAATCTCAGGGCATCACCATGGACGAGCTCCCGCTCATAGGGGGCTGTGAG
CTCGACCTGGCCTGCTTTTTCCGGCTGATTAATGAGATGGGCGGCATGCAGCAAGTGACTGACCTCAAAA
AATGGAACAAACTAGCAGACATGCTGCGCATCCCCAGAACTGCCCAGGACCGGCTGGCCAAGCTGCAGGA
GGCCTACTGCCAGTACCTACTCTCCTACGACTCCCTGTCCCCAGAGGAGCACCGGCGGCTGGAGAAGGAG
GTGCTGATGGAGAAGGAGATCCTGGAGAAGCGCAAGGGGCCGCTGGAAGGCCACACAGAGAACGACCACC
ACAAGTTCCACCCTCTGCCCCGCTTCGAGCCCAAGAATGGGCTCATCCACGGCGTGGCCCCCAGGAACGG
CTTCCGCAGCAAGCTCAAGGAGGTGGGCCAGGCCCAGTTGAAGACTGGCCGGCGGCGACTCTTCGCTCAG
GAAAAAGAAGTGGTCAAGGAAGAGGAGGAGGACAAAGGCGTCCTCAATGACTTCCACAAGTGCATCTATA
AGGGAAGGTCTGTTTCTCTAACAACTTTTTATCGAACAGCGAGGAATATCATGAGCATGTGTTTCAGCAA
GGAGCCTGCCCCAGCCGAAATCGAGCAAGAGTACTGGAGGCTAGTGGAAGAGAAGGACTGCCACGTGGCA
GTGCACTGCGGCAAGGTGGACACCAACACTCACGGCAGTGGATTCCCAGTAGGAAAATCAGAACCCTTTT
CGAGGCATGGATGGAACCTCACCGTCCTCCCCAATAACACAGGGTCCATCCTGCGTCACCTCGGTGCTGT
GCCTGGAGTGACTATTCCCTGGCTAAATATTGGCATGGTCTTTTCTACCTCATGCTGGTCACGCGACCAA
AATCACCTTCCATACATTGACTACTTACACACTGGTGCTGACTGCATTTGGTATTGCATTCCTGCTGAGG
AGGAGAACAAGCTGGAAGATGTGGTCCACACCCTGCTGCAAGCCAATGGCACCCCAGGGCTGCAGATGCT
GGAAAGCAACGTCATGATCTCCCCGGAGGTGCTGTGCAAAGAGGGGATCAAGGTGCACAGGACCGTGCAG
CAGAGTGGCCAGTTTGTCGTCTGCTTCCCGGGATCGTTTGTGTCCAAAGTGTGCTGTGGGTACAGCGTGT
CTGAAACCGTGCACTTTGCTACCACCCAGTGGACAAGTATGGGCTTTGAGACAGCCAAGGAAATGAAGCG
TCGCCATATAGCTAAGCCATTCTCCATGGAGAAGTTACTCTACCAGATTGCACAAGCAGAAGCAAAAAAA
GAAAACGGTCCCACTCTCAGTACCATCTCAGCCCTCCTGGATGAGCTCAGGGATACAGAGCTGCGGCAGC
GCAGGCAGCTGTTCGAGGCTGGCCTCCACTCCTCCGCACGCTATGGCAGCCACGATGGCAGCAGCACGGT
GGCGGACGGGAAGAAAAAGCCTCGAAAGTGGCTGCAGTTGGAGACATCAGAGAGGAGGTGTCAGATATGC
CAGCACCTGTGCTACCTGTCCATGGTGGTACAAGAGAACGAAAACGTCGTGTTCTGTCTGGAGTGTGCTC
TGCGCCACGTGGAGAAACAGAAGTCCTGCCGAGGGCTGAAGTTGATGTACCGCTACGATGAGGAACAGAT
TATCAGTCTGGTCAATCAGATATGCGGCAAAGTGTCTGGTAAAAACGGCAGCATTGAGAACTGTCTCAGT
AAACCCACACCAAAAAGAGGTCCCCGCAAGAGAGCGACAGTGGACGTGCCCCCCTCCCGTCTGTCAGCCT
CCAGTTCATCCAAAAGTGCTTCGAGCTCATCAGGATCCTAATGAGTCGAGAAGTACTAGAGGATCATAAT
CAGCCATACCACATTTGTAGAGGTTTTACTTGCTTTAAAAAACCTCCCACACCTCCCCCTGAACCTGAAA
CATAAAATGAATGCAATTGTTGTTGTTAACTTGTTTATTGCAGCTTATAATGGTTACAAATAAAGCAATA
GCATCACAAATTTCACAAATAAAGCATTTTTTTCACTGCATTCTAGTTGTGGTTTGTCCAAACTCATCAA
TGTATCTTATCATGTCTGGATCTGATCACTGATATCGCCTAGGAGATCCGGGGCTGAGCATGAGACGGAA
ATCTGCTCGTCAGTGGTGCTCACACTGACGAATCATGTACAGATCATACCGATGACTGCCTGGCGACTCA
CAACTAAGCAAGACAGCCGGAACCAGCGCCGGCGAACACCACTGCATATATGGCATATCACAACAGTCCA
ACTAGTGCACTGCAGTACATCAACCAGATAAGTGAAATCTAGTTCCAAACTATTTTGTCATTTTTAATTT
TCGTATTAGCTTACGACGCTACACCCAGTTCCCATCTATTTTGTCACTCTTCCCTAAATAATCCTTAAAA
ACTCCATTTCCACCCCTCCCAGTTCCCAACTATTTTGTCCGCCCACAGCGGGGCATTTTTCTTCCTGTTA
TGTTTTTAATCAAACATCCTGCCAACTCCATGTGACAAACCGTCATCTTCGGCTACTTTTTCTCTGTCAC
AGAATGAAAATTTTTCTGTCATCTCTTCGTTATTAATGTTTGTAATTGACTGAATATCAACGCTTATTTG
CAGCCTGAATGGCGAATGGGGGG
[127 nt withheld, positions 8354-8480]
C
[91 nt withheld, positions 8482-8572]
A
[49 nt withheld, positions 8574-8622]
CCTTTGACGTTGGAGTCCACGTTCTTT
[37 nt withheld, positions 8650-8686]
ACCCTATCTCGGTCTATTCTTTTGATTTATAAGGGATTTTGCCGATTTCGGCCTATTGGTTAAAAAATGA
GCTGATTTAACAAAAATTTAACGCGAATTTTAACAAAATATTAACGTTTACAATTTCAGGTGGCACTTTT
CGGGGAAATGTGCGCGGAACCCCTATTTGTTTATTTTTCTAAATACATTCAAATATGTATCCGCTCATGA
GACAATAACCCTGATAAATGCTTCAATAATATTGAAAAAGGAAGAGTATGAGTATTCAACATTTCCGTGT
CGCCCTTATTCCCTTTTTTGCGGCATTTTGCCTTCCTGTTTTTGCTCACCCAGAAACGCTGGTGAAAGTA
AAAGATGCTGAAGATCAGTTGGGTGCACGAGTGGGTTACATCGAACTGGATCTCAACAGCGGTAAGATCC
TTGAGAGTTTTCGCCCCGAAGAACGTTTTCCAATGATGAGCACTTTTAAAGTTCTGCTATGTGGCGCGGT
ATTATCCCGTATTGACGCCGGGCAAGAGCAACTCGGTCGCCGCATACACTATTCTCAGAATGACTTGGTT
GAGTACTCACCAGTCACAGAAAAGCATCTTACGGATGGCATGACAGTAAGAGAATTATGCAGTGCTGCCA
TAACCATGAGTGATAACACTGCGGCCAACTTACTTCTGACAACGATCGGAGGACCGAAGGAGCTAACCGC
TTTTTTGCACAACATGGGGGATCATGTAACTCGCCTTGATCGTTGGGAACCGGAGCTGAATGAAGCCATA
CCAAACGACGAGCGTGACACCACGATGCCTGTAGCAATGGCAACAACGTTGCGCAAACTATTAACTGGCG
AACTACTTACTCTAGCTTCCCGGCAACAATTAATAGACTGGATGGAGGCGGATAAAGTTGCAGGACCACT
TCTGCGCTCGGCCCTTCCGGCTGGCTGGTTTATTGCTGATAAATCTGGAGCCGGTGAGCGTGGTTCTCGC
GGTATCATTGCAGCACTGGGGCCAGATGGTAAGCCCTCCCGTATCGTAGTTATCTACACGACGGGGAGTC
AGGCAACTATGGATGAACGAAATAGACAGATCGCTGAGATAGGTGCCTCACTGATTAAGCATTGGTAACT
GTCAGACCAAGTTTACTCATATATACTTTAGATTGATTTAAAACTTCATTTTTAATTTAAAAGGATCTAG
GTGAAGATCCTTTTTGATAATCTCATGACCAAAATCCCTTAACGTGAGTTTTCGTTCCACTGAGCGTCAG
ACCCCGTAGAAAAGATCAAAGGATCTTC
