>Addgene plasmid #247018 | pMB.MBP.JARID2 | depositor partial sequence | sequence record 488560 | insert
ATGGGTACCAAAACTGAAGAAGGTAAACTGGTAATCTGGATTAACGGCGATAAAGGCTATAACGGTTTGG
CTGAAGTCGGTAAGAAATTCGAGAAAGATACCGGAATTAAAGTCACCGTTGAGCATCCGGATAAACTGGA
AGAGAAATTCCCACAGGTTGCGGCAACTGGCGATGGCCCTGACATTATCTTCTGGGCACACGACCGCTTT
GGTGGCTACGCTCAATCTGGCCTGTTGGCTGAAATCACCCCGGACAAAGCGTTCCAGGACAAGCTGTATC
CGTTTACCTGGGATGCCGTACGTTACAACGGCAAGCTGATTGCTTACCCGATCGCTGTTGAAGCGTTATC
GCTGATTTATAACAAAGATTTGCTGCCGAACCCGCCAAAAACCTGGGAAGAGATCCCGGCGCTGGATAAA
GAACTGAAAGCGAAAGGTAAGAGCGCGCTGATGTTCAACCTGCAAGAACCGTACTTCACCTGGCCGCTGA
TTGCTGCTGACGGGGGTTATGCGTTCAAGTATGAAAACGGCAAGTACGACATTAAAGACGTGGGCGTGGA
TAACGCTGGCGCGAAAGCGGGTCTGACCTTCCTGGTTGACCTGATTAAAAACAAACACATGAATGCAGAC
ACCGATTACTCCATCGCAGAAGCTGCCTTTAATAAAGGCGAAACAGCGATGACCATCAACGGCCCGTGGG
CATGGTCCAACATCGACACCAGCAAAGTGAATTATGGTGTAACGGTACTGCCGACCTTCAAGGGTCAACC
ATCCAAACCGTTCGTTGGCGTGCTGAGCGCAGGTATTAACGCCGCCAGTCCGAACAAAGAGCTGGCAAAA
GAGTTCCTCGAAAACTATCTGCTGACTGATGAAGGTCTGGAAGCGGTTAATAAAGACAAACCGCTGGGTG
CCGTAGCGCTGAAGTCTTACGAGGAAGAGTTGGCGAAAGATCCACGTATTGCCGCCACCATGGAAAACGC
CCAGAAAGGTGAAATCATGCCGAACATCCCGCAGATGTCCGCTTTCTGGTATGCCGTGCGTACTGCGGTG
ATCAACGCCGCCAGCGGTCGTCAGACTGTCGATGAAGCCCTGAAAGACGCGCAGACTGCCGCAGGCACCG
ATTACGATATCCCAACGACCCTGGAAGTTCTGTTCCAGGGGCCCTCCGGTATGAGCAAGGAAAGACCCAA
GAGGAATATCATTCAGAAGAAATACGATGACAGTGATGGGATTCCGTGGTCAGAAGAACGGGTGGTACGT
AAAGTCCTTTATTTGTCTCTGAAGGAGTTCAAGAACTCCCAGAAGAGGCAGCATGCGGAAGGCATTGCTG
GGAGCCTGAAAACTGTGAATGGGCTCCTTGGTAATGACCAGTCTAAGGGATTAGGACCAGCATCAGAACA
GTCAGAGAATGAAAAGGACGATGCATCCCAAGTGTCCTCCACTAGCAACGATGTTAGTTCTTCAGATTTT
GAAGAAGGGCCGTCGAGGAAAAGGCCCAGGCTGCAAGCACAAAGGAAGTTTGCTCAGTCTCAGCCGAATA
GTCCCAGCACAACTCCAGTAAAGATAGTGGAGCCATTGCTACCCCCTCCAGCTACTCAGATATCAGACCT
CTCTAAAAGGAAGCCTAAGACAGAAGATTTTCTTACCTTTCTCTGCCTTCGAGGTTCTCCTGCGCTGCCC
AACAGCATGGTGTATTTTGGAAGCTCTCAGGATGAGGAGGAAGTCGAGGAGGAAGATGATGAGACAGAAG
ACGTCAAAACAGCCACCAACAATGCTTCATCTTCATGCCAGTCGACCCCCAGGAAAGGAAAAACCCACAA
ACATGTTCACAACGGGCATGTTTTCAATGGTTCCAGCAGGTCAACACGGGAGAAGGAACCTGTTCAAAAA
CACAAAAGCAAAGAGGCCACTCCCGCAAAGGAGAAGCACAGCGATCACCGGGCTGACAGCCGCCGGGAGC
AGGCTTCAGCTAACCACCCCGCAGCGGCCCCCTCCACGGGTTCCTCGGCCAAGGGGCTTGCTGCCACCCA
TCACCACCCCCCTCTGCATCGGTCGGCTCAGGACTTACGGAAACAGGTTTCTAAGGTAAACGGAGTCACT
CGAATGTCATCTCTGGGTGCAGGTGTAACCAGTGCCAAAAAGATGCGCGAGGTCAGACCTTCACCATCCA
AAACTGTGAAGTACACTGCCACGGTGACGAAGGGGGCTGTCACATACACCAAAGCCAAGAGAGAACTGGT
CAAGGACACCAAACCCAATCACCACAAGCCCAGTTCCGCTGTCAACCACACAATCTCAGGGAAAACTGAA
AGTAGCAATGCAAAAACCCGCAAACAGGTGCTATCCCTCGGGGGGGCGTCCAAGTCCACTGGGCCCGCCG
TCAATGGCCTCAAGGTCAGTGGCAGGTTGAACCCAAAGTCATGCACTAAGGAGGTGGGGGGGCGGCAGCT
GCGGGAGGGCCTGCAGCTGCGGGAGGGGCTGCGGAACTCCAAGAGGAGACTGGAAGAGGCACACCAGGCG
GAGAAGCCGCAGTCGCCCCCCAAGAAGATGAAAGGGGCGGCTGGCCCCGCCGAAGGCCCTGGCAAGAAGG
CCCCGGCCGAGAGAGGTCTGCTGAACGGACACGTGAAGAAGGAAGTGCCGGAGCGCAGTCTGGAGAGGAA
TCGGCCGAAGCGGGCCACGGCCGGGAAGAGCACGCCAGGCAGACAAGCACATGGCAAGGCGGACAGCGCC
TCCTGTGAAAATCGTTCTACCTCGCAACCGGAGTCCGTGCACAAGCCGCAGGACTCGGGCAAGGCCGAGA
AGGGCGGCGGCAAGGCCGGGTGGGCGGCCATGGACGAGATCCCCGTCCTCAGGCCCTCCGCCAAGGAGTT
CCACGATCCGCTCATCTACATCGAGTCGGTCCGCGCTCAGGTGGAGAAGTTCGGGATGTGCAGGGTGATC
CCCCCTCCGGACTGGCGGCCCGAGTGCAAGCTCAACGATGAGATGCGGTTTGTCACGCAGATTCAGCACA
TCCACAAGCTGGGCCGGCGCTGGGGCCCCAACGTGCAGCGGCTGGCCTGCATCAAGAAGCACCTCAAATC
TCAGGGCATCACCATGGACGAGCTCCCGCTCATAGGGGGCTGTGAGCTCGACCTGGCCTGCTTTTTCCGG
CTGATTAATGAGATGGGCGGCATGCAGCAAGTGACTGACCTCAAAAAATGGAACAAACTAGCAGACATGC
TGCGCATCCCCAGAACTGCCCAGGACCGGCTGGCCAAGCTGCAGGAGGCCTACTGCCAGTACCTACTCTC
CTACGACTCCCTGTCCCCAGAGGAGCACCGGCGGCTGGAGAAGGAGGTGCTGATGGAGAAGGAGATCCTG
GAGAAGCGCAAGGGGCCGCTGGAAGGCCACACAGAGAACGACCACCACAAGTTCCACCCTCTGCCCCGCT
TCGAGCCCAAGAATGGGCTCATCCACGGCGTGGCCCCCAGGAACGGCTTCCGCAGCAAGCTCAAGGAGGT
GGGCCAGGCCCAGTTGAAGACTGGCCGGCGGCGACTCTTCGCTCAGGAAAAAGAAGTGGTCAAGGAAGAG
GAGGAGGACAAAGGCGTCCTCAATGACTTCCACAAGTGCATCTATAAGGGAAGGTCTGTTTCTCTAACAA
CTTTTTATCGAACAGCGAGGAATATCATGAGCATGTGTTTCAGCAAGGAGCCTGCCCCAGCCGAAATCGA
GCAAGAGTACTGGAGGCTAGTGGAAGAGAAGGACTGCCACGTGGCAGTGCACTGCGGCAAGGTGGACACC
AACACTCACGGCAGTGGATTCCCAGTAGGAAAATCAGAACCCTTTTCGAGGCATGGATGGAACCTCACCG
TCCTCCCCAATAACACAGGGTCCATCCTGCGTCACCTCGGTGCTGTGCCTGGAGTGACTATTCCCTGGCT
AAATATTGGCATGGTCTTTTCTACCTCATGCTGGTCACGCGACCAAAATCACCTTCCATACATTGACTAC
TTACACACTGGTGCTGACTGCATTTGGTATTGCATTCCTGCTGAGGAGGAGAACAAGCTGGAAGATGTGG
TCCACACCCTGCTGCAAGCCAATGGCACCCCAGGGCTGCAGATGCTGGAAAGCAACGTCATGATCTCCCC
GGAGGTGCTGTGCAAAGAGGGGATCAAGGTGCACAGGACCGTGCAGCAGAGTGGCCAGTTTGTCGTCTGC
TTCCCGGGATCGTTTGTGTCCAAAGTGTGCTGTGGGTACAGCGTGTCTGAAACCGTGCACTTTGCTACCA
CCCAGTGGACAAGTATGGGCTTTGAGACAGCCAAGGAAATGAAGCGTCGCCATATAGCTAAGCCATTCTC
CATGGAGAAGTTACTCTACCAGATTGCACAAGCAGAAGCAAAAAAAGAAAACGGTCCCACTCTCAGTACC
ATCTCAGCCCTCCTGGATGAGCTCAGGGATACAGAGCTGCGGCAGCGCAGGCAGCTGTTCGAGGCTGGCC
TCCACTCCTCCGCACGCTATGGCAGCCACGATGGCAGCAGCACGGTGGCGGACGGGAAGAAAAAGCCTCG
AAAGTGGCTGCAGTTGGAGACATCAGAGAGGAGGTGTCAGATATGCCAGCACCTGTGCTACCTGTCCATG
GTGGTACAAGAGAACGAAAACGTCGTGTTCTGTCTGGAGTGTGCTCTGCGCCACGTGGAGAAACAGAAGT
CCTGCCGAGGGCTGAAGTTGATGTACCGCTACGATGAGGAACAGATTATCAGTCTGGTCAATCAGATATG
CGGCAAAGTGTCTGGTAAAAACGGCAGCATTGAGAACTGTCTCAGTAAACCCACACCAAAAAGAGGTCCC
CGCAAGAGAGCGACAGTGGACGTGCCCCCCTCCCGTCTGTCAGCCTCCAGTTCATCCAAAAGTGCTTCGA
GCTCATCAGGATCCTAA
